Addgene plasmid #36953: pCMMP-MCS-IRES-eGFP
Purpose: (Empty Backbone)
Depositing lab: Bill Sugden. Depositing organization: University of Wisconsin, Madison. Publication: EBNA-1, a bifunctional transcriptional activator. Kennedy G, Sugden B. Mol Cell Biol. 2003 Oct;23(19):6901-8. 10.1128/MCB.23.19.6901-6908.2003 PubMed 12972608.
Backbone
  Vector backbone: pCMMP
  Backbone size (bp): 7037
  Modifications to backbone: MCS (AgeI-HpaI-BstBI-NotI-XhoI-BamHI), IRES, eGFP
  Vector type: Mammalian Expression, Retroviral
  Promoter: CMV
Growth in bacteria
  Bacterial resistance: Ampicillin, 100 μg/mL
  Growth temperature: 30°C
  Growth strain: Stbl3
  Copy number: Unknown
Gene/Insert
  Cloning method: Restriction Enzyme
  Sequencing primers: 5′ pLXSN_5; 3′ EGFP-N
Terms and licenses: Academic/Nonprofit Terms; Industry Terms: Not Available to Industry
Depositor comments: Sugden lab plasmid p3051
How to cite: pCMMP-MCS-IRES-eGFP was a gift from Bill Sugden (Addgene plasmid # 36953 ; http://n2t.net/addgene:36953 ; RRID:Addgene_36953)
