[The description below was written by a language model from this plasmid's Addgene catalogue record and pLannotate feature annotations shown in this document.]
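Description:
pCMMP-MCS-IRES-eGFP is an empty retroviral backbone for mammalian expression, built on the pCMMP vector and derived from Moloney murine leukemia virus (MMLV). It is maintained in E. coli through a high-copy ColE1/pUC-type origin and selected with ampicillin via the β-lactamase gene. The remaining bacterial sequence consists of pUC/pBR322 remnants (lac promoter/operator, lacZα, lacI, rop and bom fragments) with no evident role in the vector's function. The catalogue lists the backbone at 7,037 bp, while the sequenced record is 7,106 nt.

The viral transcription unit begins with the human CMV immediate-early enhancer and promoter fused to a partial LTR segment. This hybrid 5′ end drives strong production of the genomic RNA in transfected packaging cells. Downstream lie the MMLV packaging signal (Ψ, with an adjacent fragment annotated as MESV Ψ), a truncated gag lacking its start codon that extends the packaging region, and a pol fragment carrying the splice acceptor site. The gap between this region and the IRES is where the introduced multiple cloning site (AgeI, HpaI, BstBI, NotI, XhoI, BamHI) presumably sits, although the feature table does not annotate it. Next come an EMCV IRES and EGFP, a short env remnant and a full-length MMLV 3′ LTR. Because that LTR is annotated as intact, the vector does not appear to be self-inactivating, and the LTR would be expected to drive expression after integration.

A gene cloned into the MCS is transcribed on a single bicistronic message with EGFP. Fluorescence therefore marks transduced cells that express the insert, which allows them to be tracked or sorted. The gag, pol and env functions are not intact in the plasmid and must be supplied in trans to produce virus.
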