Features (pLannotate 1.2.2; 23 found; start..end, strand, type, name):
      1..25      -  misc_feature   MCS (fragment): pUC18/19 multiple cloning site
     85..388     +  enhancer       CMV enhancer: human cytomegalovirus immediate early enhancer
    389..592     +  promoter       CMV promoter: human cytomegalovirus (CMV) immediate early promoter
    606..750     +  LTR            3' LTR (ΔU3) (fragment): self-inactivating 3' long terminal repeat (LTR) from Moloney murine leukemia virus
    814..1013    +  misc_feature   MMLV Ψ: packaging signal of Moloney murine leukemia virus (MMLV)
   1065..1153    +  misc_feature   MESV Ψ (fragment): packaging signal of murine embryonic stem cell virus
   1240..1652    +  CDS            gag (truncated) (fragment): truncated Moloney murine leukemia virus (MMLV) gag gene lacking the start codon
   1662..1837    +  misc_feature   pol region (fragment): Moloney murine leukemia virus (MMLV) pol region containing the splice acceptor site
   2015..2477    +  misc_feature   IRES: internal ribosome entry site (IRES) of the encephalomyocarditis virus (EMCV)
   2491..3210    +  CDS            EGFP: the original enhanced GFP (Yang et al., 1996) mammalian codon-optimized
   3231..3328    +  CDS            env (fragment): murine leukemia virus gPr80 envelope polyprotein precursor; env; proteolytically cleaved into gp70SU and p15TM subunits
   3370..3959    +  LTR            LTR: long terminal repeat from Moloney murine leukemia virus
   4458..4478    -  misc_feature   MCS (fragment): pUC18/19 multiple cloning site
   4511..4527    -  protein_bind   lac operator: The lac repressor binds to the lac operator to inhibit transcription in E. coli. This inhibition can be relieved by adding lactose or isopropyl-β-D-thiogalactopyranoside (IPTG). lac repressor encoded by lacI
   4535..4565    -  promoter       lac promoter: promoter for the E. coli lac operon
   4580..4601    -  protein_bind   CAP binding site: CAP binding activates transcription in the presence of cAMP. E. coli catabolite activator protein
   4614..4706    -  CDS            lacI (fragment): lac repressor; lacI; The lac repressor binds to the lac operator to inhibit transcription in E. coli. This inhibition can be relieved by adding lactose or isopropyl-β-D-thiogalactopyranoside (IPTG).
   4889..5477    -  rep_origin     ori: high-copy-number ColE1/pMB1/pBR322/pUC origin of replication
   5648..6508    -  CDS            AmpR: β-lactamase; bla; confers resistance to ampicillin, carbenicillin, and related antibiotics
   6509..6613    -  promoter       AmpR promoter: bla
   6708..6743    +  CDS            rop (fragment): Rop protein, which maintains plasmids at low copy number; rop
   6845..6944    +  misc_feature   bom (fragment): basis of mobility region from pBR322
   6950..7104    -  CDS            lacZα (fragment): LacZα fragment of β-galactosidase; lacZ fragment
>Addgene plasmid #36953 | pCMMP-MCS-IRES-eGFP | addgene full sequence | sequence record 202173 | Addgene NGS Result
AAGCTTGCATGCCTGCAGGTCGACTAGTTATTAATAGTAATCAATTACGGGGTCATTAGTTCATAGCCCA
TATATGGAGTTCCGCGTTACATAACTTACGGTAAATGGCCCGCCTGGCTGACCGCCCAACGACCCCCGCC
CATTGACGTCAATAATGACGTATGTTCCCATAGTAACGCCAATAGGGACTTTCCATTGACGTCAATGGGT
GGAGTATTTACGGTAAACTGCCCACTTGGCAGTACATCAAGTGTATCATATGCCAAGTACGCCCCCTATT
GACGTCAATGACGGTAAATGGCCCGCCTGGCATTATGCCCAGTACATGACCTTATGGGACTTTCCTACTT
GGCAGTACATCTACGTATTAGTCATCGCTATTACCATGGTGATGCGGTTTTGGCAGTACATCAATGGGCG
TGGATAGCGGTTTGACTCACGGGGATTTCCAAGTCTCCACCCCATTGACGTCAATGGGAGTTTGTTTTGG
CACCAAAATCAACGGGACTTTCCAAAATGTCGTAACAACTCCGCCCCATTGACGCAAATGGGCGGTAGGC
GTGTACGGTGGGAGGTCTATATAAGCAGAGCTCGTTTAGTGAACCGGCGCCAGTCCTCCGATAGACTGCG
TCGCCCGGGTACCCGTGTTCTCAATAAACCCTCTTGCAGTTGCATCCGACTCGTGGTCTCGCTGTTCCTT
GGGAGGGTCTCCTCTGAGTGATTGACTACCCGTCAGCGGGGTCTTTCATTTGGAGGTTCCACCGAGATTT
GGAGACCCCTGCCCAGGGACCACCGACCCCCCCGCCGGGAGGTAAGCTGGCCAGCAACTTATCTGTGTCT
GTCCGATTGTCTAGTGTCTATGACTGATTTTATGCGCCTGCGTCGGTACTAGTTAGCTAACTAGCTCTGT
ATCTGGCGGACCCGTGGTGGAACTGACGAGTTCGGAACACCCGGCCGCAACCCTGGGAGACGTCCCAGGG
ACTTCGGGGGCCGTTTTTGTGGCCCGACCTGAGTCCTAAAATCCCGATCGTTTAGGACTCTTTGGTGCAC
CCCCCTTAGAGGAGGGATATGTGGTTCTGGTAGGAGACGAGAACCTAAAACAGTTCCCGCCTCCGTCTGA
ATTTTTGCTTTCGGTTTGGGACCGAAGCCGCGCCGCGCGTCTTGTCTGCTGCAGCATCGTTCTGTGTTGT
CTCTGTCTGACTGTGTTTCTGTATTTGTCTGAAAATATGGGCCCGGGCTAGACTGTTACCACTCCCTTAA
GTTTGACCTTAGGTCACTGGAAAGATGTCGAGCGGATCGCTCACAACCAGTCGGTAGATGTCAAGAAGAG
ACGTTGGGTTACCTTCTGCTCTGCAGAATGGCCAACCTTTAACGTCGGATGGCCGCGAGACGGCACCTTT
AACCGAGACCTCATCACCCAGGTTAAGATCAAGGTCTTTTCACCTGGCCCGCATGGACACCCAGACCAGG
TCCCCTACATCGTGACCTGGGAAGCCTTGGCTTTTGACCCCCCTCCCTGGGTCAAGCCCTTTGTACACCC
TAAGCCTCCGCCTCCTCTTCCTCCATCCGCCCCGTCTCTCCCCCTTGAACCTCCTCGTTCGACCCCGCCT
CGATCCTCCCTTTATCCAGCCCTCACTCCTTCTCTAGGCGCCCCCATATGGCCATATGAGATCTTATATG
GGGCACCCCCGCCCCTTGTAAACTTCCCTGACCCTGACATGACAAGAGTTACTAACAGCCCCTCTCTCCA
AGCTCACTTACAGGCTCTCTACTTAGTCCAGCACGAAGTCTGGAGACCTCTGGCGGCAGCCTACCAAGAA
CAACTGGACCGACCGGTCAATTGGTTAACGCTGAGCTTCGAAGCCGGCGCGGCCGCACGCGTATGCATGT
ATACCTCGAGGATCCGGAATTCCGCCCCCCCCCCTAACGTTACTGGCCGAAGCCGCTTGGAATAAGGCCG
GTGTGCGTTTGTCTATATGTTATTTTCCACCATATTGCCGTCTTTTGGCAATGTGAGGGCCCGGAAACCT
GGCCCTGTCTTCTTGACGAGCATTCCTAGGGGTCTTTCCCCTCTCGCCAAAGGAATGCAAGGTCTGTTGA
ATGTCGTGAAGGAAGCAGTTCCTCTGGAAGCTTCTTGAAGACAAACAACGTCTGTAGCGACCCTTTGCAG
GCAGCGGAACCCCCCACCTGGCGACAGGTGCCTCTGCGGCCAAAAGCCACGTGTATAAGATACACCTGCA
AAGGCGGCACAACCCCAGTGCCACGTTGTGAGTTGGATAGTTGTGGAAAGAGTCAAATGGCTCTCCTCAA
GCGTATTCAACAAGGGGCTGAAGGATGCCCAGAAGGTACCCCATTGTATGGGATCTGATCTGGGGCCTCG
GTGCACATGCTTTACATGTGTTTAGTCGAGGTTAAAAAAACGTCTAGGCCCCCCGAACCACGGGGACGTG
GTTTTCCTTTGAAAAACACGATGATAATATGGCCACAACCATGGTGAGCAAGGGCGAGGAGCTGTTCACC
GGGGTGGTGCCCATCCTGGTCGAGCTGGACGGCGACGTAAACGGCCACAAGTTCAGCGTGTCTGGCGAGG
GCGAGGGCGATGCCACCTACGGCAAGCTGACCCTGAAGTTCATCTGCACCACCGGCAAGCTGCCCGTGCC
CTGGCCCACCCTCGTGACCACCCTGACCTACGGCGTGCAGTGCTTCAGCCGCTACCCCGACCACATGAAG
CAGCACGACTTCTTCAAGTCCGCCATGCCCGAAGGCTACGTCCAGGAGCGCACCATCTTCTTCAAGGACG
ACGGCAACTACAAGACCCGCGCCGAGGTGAAGTTCGAGGGCGACACCCTGGTGAACCGCATCGAGCTGAA
GGGCATCGACTTCAAGGAGGACGGCAACATCCTGGGGCACAAGCTGGAGTACAACTACAACAGCCACAAC
GTCTATATCATGGCCGACAAGCAGAAGAACGGCATCAAGGCGAACTTCAAGATCCGCCACAACATCGAGG
ACGGCAGCGTGCAGCTCGCCGACCACTACCAGCAGAACACCCCCATCGGCGACGGCCCCGTGCTGCTGCC
CGACAACCACTACCTGAGCACCCAGTCCGCCCTGAGCAAAGACCCCAACGAGAAGCGCGATCACATGGTC
CTGCTGGAGTTCGTGACCGCCGCCGGGATCACTCTCGGCATGGACGAGCTGTACAAGTAATGAATTAATT
AAGAATTCCGGATTAGTCCAATTTGTTAAAGACAGGATATCAGTGGTCCAGGCTCTAGTTTTGACTCAAC
AATATCACCAGCTGAAGCCTATAGAGTACGAGCCATAGATAAAATAAAAGATTTTATTTAGTCTCCAGAA
AAAGGGGGGAATGAAAGACCCCACCTGTAGGTTTGGCAAGCTAGCTTAAGTAACGCCATTTTGCAAGGCA
TGGAAAATACATAACTGAGAATAGAGAAGTTCAGATCAAGGTTAGGAACAGAGAGACAGCAGAATATGGG
CCAAACAGGATATCTGTGGTAAGCAGTTCCTGCCCCGGCTCAGGGCCAAGAACAGTTGGAACAGCAGAAT
ATGGGCCAAACAGGATATCTGTGGTAAGCAGTTCCTGCCCCGGCTCAGGGCCAAGAACAGATGGTCCCCA
GATGCGGTCCCGCCCTCAGCAGTTTCTAGAGAACCATCAGATGTTTCCAGGGTGCCCCAAGGACCTGAAA
TGACCCTGTGCCTTATTTGAACTAACCAATCAGTTCGCTTCTCGCTTCTGTTCGCGCGCTTCTGCTCCCC
GAGCTCAATAAAAGAGCCCACAACCCCTCACTCGGCGCGCCAGTCCTCCGATAGACTGCGTCGCCCGGGT
ACCCGTGTTCTCAATAAACCCTCTTGCAGTTGCATCCGACTCGTGGTCTCGCTGTTCCTTGGGAGGGTCT
CCTCTGAGTGATTGACTACCCGTCAGCGGGGGTCTTTCAGTTTCTCCCACCTACACAGGTCTCACTAACA
TTCCTGATGTGCCGCAGGGACTCCGTCAGCCCGGTTTTTGTTTATAATAAAATGCAAGAACAGTGTTCCC
TTCAAGCCAGACTACATCCTGACTCTCGGCTTTATAAAAGAATGTTGAAGGGCTCTGTGGACTATCTGCC
ACACGACTTTTAAGATTTTTATGCCTCCTGGATGAGGGATTTAGTCAATCTATCCTCGTCTATTTTGCTG
GCTTCTCCGTATTTTAAATTTCTAGTTTGCACTCCCTTCCTGAGAGCACGGCGATTGCAGAGTAGTTAAT
ACTCTGAGGGCAGGCTTCTGTGAAAAGGTTGCCTGGGCTCAGTGTGAGATTTTGCCATAAAAAGGGGTCC
TGCCCCTGTGTACAGACAGATCGGAATCTAGAGTGCATACTCAGAGTCCCCGCGGTTCCGGGGCTCTGAT
CTCAGGGCATCTTTGCCTAGAGATCCTCTACGCCGGACGCATCGTGGCCGGGTACCGAGCTCGAATTCGT
AATCATGTCATAGCTGTTTCCTGTGTGAAATTGTTATCCGCTCACAATTCCACACAACATACGAGCCGGA
AGCATAAAGTGTAAAGCCTGGGGTGCCTAATGAGTGAGCTAACTCACATTAATTGCGTTGCGCTCACTGC
CCGCTTTCCAGTCGGGAAACCTGTCGTGCCAGCTGCATTAATGAATCGGCCAACGCGCGGGGAGAGGCGG
TTTGCGTATTGGGCGCTCTTCCGCTTCCTCGCTCACTGACTCGCTGCGCTCGGTCGTTCGGCTGCGGCGA
GCGGTATCAGCTCACTCAAAGGCGGTAATACGGTTATCCACAGAATCAGGGGATAACGCAGGAAAGAACA
TGTGAGCAAAAGGCCAGCAAAAGGCCAGGAACCGTAAAAAGGCCGCGTTGCTGGCGTTTTTCCATAGGCT
CCGCCCCCCTGACGAGCATCACAAAAATCGACGCTCAAGTCAGAGGTGGCGAAACCCGACAGGACTATAA
AGATACCAGGCGTTTCCCCCTGGAAGCTCCCTCGTGCGCTCTCCTGTTCCGACCCTGCCGCTTACCGGAT
ACCTGTCCGCCTTTCTCCCTTCGGGAAGCGTGGCGCTTTCTCATAGCTCACGCTGTAGGTATCTCAGTTC
GGTGTAGGTCGTTCGCTCCAAGCTGGGCTGTGTGCACGAACCCCCCGTTCAGCCCGACCGCTGCGCCTTA
TCCGGTAACTATCGTCTTGAGTCCAACCCGGTAAGACACGACTTATCGCCACTGGCAGCAGCCACTGGTA
ACAGGATTAGCAGAGCGAGGTATGTAGGCGGTGCTACAGAGTTCTTGAAGTGGTGGCCTAACTACGGCTA
CACTAGAAGAACAGTATTTGGTATCTGCGCTCTGCTGAAGCCAGTTACCTTCGGAAAAAGAGTTGGTAGC
TCTTGATCCGGCAAACAAACCACCGCTGGTAGCGGTGGTTTTTTTGTTTGCAAGCAGCAGATTACGCGCA
GAAAAAAAGGATCTCAAGAAGATCCTTTGATCTTTTCTACGGGGTCTGACGCTCAGTGGAACGAAAACTC
ACGTTAAGGGATTTTGGTCATGAGATTATCAAAAAGGATCTTCACCTAGATCCTTTTAAATTAAAAATGA
AGTTTTAAATCAATCTAAAGTATATATGAGTAAACTTGGTCTGACAGTTACCAATGCTTAATCAGTGAGG
CACCTATCTCAGCGATCTGTCTATTTCGTTCATCCATAGTTGCCTGACTCCCCGTCGTGTAGATAACTAC
GATACGGGAGGGCTTACCATCTGGCCCCAGTGCTGCAATGATACCGCGAGACCCACGCTCACCGGCTCCA
GATTTATCAGCAATAAACCAGCCAGCCGGAAGGGCCGAGCGCAGAAGTGGTCCTGCAACTTTATCCGCCT
CCATCCAGTCTATTAATTGTTGCCGGGAAGCTAGAGTAAGTAGTTCGCCAGTTAATAGTTTGCGCAACGT
TGTTGCCATTGCTACAGGCATCGTGGTGTCACGCTCGTCGTTTGGTATGGCTTCATTCAGCTCCGGTTCC
CAACGATCAAGGCGAGTTACATGATCCCCCATGTTGTGCAAAAAAGCGGTTAGCTCCTTCGGTCCTCCGA
TCGTTGTCAGAAGTAAGTTGGCCGCAGTGTTATCACTCATGGTTATGGCAGCACTGCATAATTCTCTTAC
TGTCATGCCATCCGTAAGATGCTTTTCTGTGACTGGTGAGTACTCAACCAAGTCATTCTGAGAATAGTGT
ATGCGGCGACCGAGTTGCTCTTGCCCGGCGTCAATACGGGATAATACCGCGCCACATAGCAGAACTTTAA
AAGTGCTCATCATTGGAAAACGTTCTTCGGGGCGAAAACTCTCAAGGATCTTACCGCTGTTGAGATCCAG
TTCGATGTAACCCACTCGTGCACCCAACTGATCTTCAGCATCTTTTACTTTCACCAGCGTTTCTGGGTGA
GCAAAAACAGGAAGGCAAAATGCCGCAAAAAAGGGAATAAGGGCGACACGGAAATGTTGAATACTCATAC
TCTTCCTTTTTCAATATTATTGAAGCATTTATCAGGGTTATTGTCTCATGAGCGGATACATATTTGAATG
TATTTAGAAAAATAAACAAATAGGGGTTCCGCGCACATTTCCCCGAAAAGTGCCACCTGACGTCTAAGAA
ACCATTATTATCATGACATTAACCTATAAAAATAGGCGTATCACGAGGCCCTTTCGTCTCGCGCGTTTCG
GTGATGACGGTGAAAACCTCTGACACATGCAGCTCCCGGAGACGGTCACAGCTTGTCTGTAAGCGGATGC
CGGGAGCAGACAAGCCCGTCAGGGCGCGTCAGCGGGTGTTGGCGGGTGTCGGGGCTGGCTTAACTATGCG
GCATCAGAGCAGATTGTACTGAGAGTGCACCATATGCGGTGTGAAATACCGCACAGATGCGTAAGGAGAA
AATACCGCATCAGGCGCCATTCGCCATTCAGGCTGCGCAACTGTTGGGAAGGGCGATCGGTGCGGGCCTC
TTCGCTATTACGCCAGCTGGCGAAAGGGGGATGTGCTGCAAGGCGATTAAGTTGGGTAACGCCAGGGTTT
TCCCAGTCACGACGTTGTAAAACGACGGCCAGTGCC
