>Addgene plasmid #36953 | pCMMP-MCS-IRES-eGFP | addgene partial sequence | sequence record 46840 | pLXSN-5
AGCCCTCACTCCTTCTCTAGGCGCCCCCATATGGCCATATGAGATCTTATATGGGGCACCCCCGCCCCTT
GTAAACTTCCCTGACCCTGACATGACAAGAGTTACTAACAGCCCCTCTCTCCAAGCTCACTTACAGGCTC
TCTACTTAGTCCAGCACGAAGTCTGGAGACCTCTGGCGGCAGCCTACCAAGAACAACTGGACCGACCGGT
CAATTGGTTAACGCTGAGCTTCGAAGCCGGCGCGGCCGCACGCGTATGCATGTATACCTCGAGGATCCGG
AATTCCGCCCCCCCCCCTAACGTTACTGGCCGAAGCCGCTTGGAATAAGGCCGGTGTGCGTTTGTCTATA
TGTTATTTTCCACCATATTGCCGTCTTTTGGCAATGTGAGGGCCCGGAAACCTGGCCCTGTCTTCTTGAC
GAGCATTCCTAGGGGTCTTTCCCCTCTCGCCAAAGGAATGCAAGGTCTGTTGAATGTCGTGAAGGAAGCA
GTTCCTCTGGAAGCTTCTTGAAGACAAACAACGTCTGTAGCGACCCTTTGCAGGCAGCGGAACCCCCCAC
CTGGCGACAGGTGCCTCTGCGGCCAAAAGCCACGTGTATAAGATACACCTGCAAAGGCGGCACAACCCCA
GTGCCACGTTGTGAGTTGGATAGTTGTGGAAAGAGTCAAATGGCTCTCCTCAAGCGTATTCAACAAGGGG
CTGAA
