>Addgene plasmid #36953 | pCMMP-MCS-IRES-eGFP | addgene partial sequence | sequence record 46851 | EGFP-N 5'-CGTCGCCGTCCAGCTCGACCAG-3'
CTCTCGCCCTTGCTCACCATGGTTGTGGCCATATTATCATCGTGTTTTTCAAAGGAAAACCACGTCCCCG
TGGTTCGGGGGGCCTAGACGTTTTTTTAACCTCGACTAAACACATGTAAAGCATGTGCACCGAGGCCCCA
GATCAGATCCCATACAATGGGGTACCTTCTGGGCATCCTTCAGCCCCTTGTTGAATACGCTTGAGGAGAG
CCATTTGACTCTTTCCACAACTATCCAACTCACAACGTGGCACTGGGGTTGTGCCGCCTTTGCAGGTGTA
TCTTATACACGTGGCTTTTGGCCGCAGAGGCACCTGTCGCCAGGTGGGGGGTTCCGCTGCCTGCAAAGGG
TCGCTACAGACGTTGTTTGTCTTCAAGAAGCTTCCAGAGGAACTGCTTCCTTCACGACATTCAACAGACC
TTGCATTCCTTTGGCGAGAGGGGAAAGACCCCTAGGAATGCTCGTCAAGAAGACAGGGCCAGGTTTCCGG
GCCCTCACATTGCCAAAAGACGGCAATATGGTGGAAAATAACATATAGACAAACGCACACCGGCCTTATT
CCAAGCGGCTTCGGCCAGTAACGTTAGGGGGGGGGGCGGAATTCCGGATCCTCGAGGTATACATGCATAC
GCGTGCGGCCGCGCCGGCTTCGAAGCTCAGCGTTAACCAATTGACCGGTCGGTCCAGTTGTTCTTGGTAG
GCTGCCGCCAGAGGTCTCCAGACTTCGTGCTGGACTAAGTAGAGAGCCTGTAAGTGAGCTTGGAGA
